Addgene plasmid #193304: Perox-mTurq2-Apollo-NADP+
Purpose: Expresses mTurq2-Apollo-NADP+ sensor localized to the peroxisome
Depositing lab: Jonathan Rocheleau. Publication: Targeting Apollo-NADP(+) to Image NADPH Generation in Pancreatic Beta-Cell Organelles. Chang HH, Bennett AM, Cameron WD, Floro E, Au A, McFaul CM, Yip CM, Rocheleau JV. ACS Sens. 2022 Oct 21. doi: 10.1021/acssensors.2c01174. PubMed 36269889.
Backbone
  Vector backbone: pcDNA3.1(+)
  Vector type: Mammalian Expression
  Selectable markers: Neomycin (select with G418)
Growth in bacteria
  Bacterial resistance: Ampicillin, 100 μg/mL
  Growth temperature: 37°C
  Growth strain: DH5alpha
  Copy number: High Copy
Gene/Insert
  Gene/Insert name: G6PD (alt name: glucose-6-phosphate dehydrogenase)
  Species: H. sapiens (human)
  Insert size (bp): 2736
  Mutation: S40A, R72Q, H201N, K205T
  Entrez Gene: G6PD (a.k.a. CNSHA1, G6PD1)
  Promoter: T7
  Tag / fusion protein: mTurqoise2, peroxisomal targeting sequence (C terminal on insert)
  Cloning method: Restriction Enzyme; 5′ cloning site AgeI (mTurq2) (unknown if destroyed); 3′ cloning site XhoI/XbaI (mTurq2) (unknown if destroyed)
Resource information
  A portion of this plasmid was derived from a plasmid made by: G6PD cloned from vector purchased from DNASU. Clone ID: FLH023345.01L
Terms and licenses: Academic/Nonprofit Terms; Industry Terms: Not Available to Industry
Depositor comments: Contains a C-terminal mTurqoise2 tag. Contains a C-terminal -SKL peroxisomal targeting sequence. Please visit https://doi.org/10.1101/2022.04.27.489691 for bioRxiv preprint.
How to cite: Perox-mTurq2-Apollo-NADP+ was a gift from Jonathan Rocheleau (Addgene plasmid # 193304 ; http://n2t.net/addgene:193304 ; RRID:Addgene_193304)
