[The description below was written by a language model from this plasmid's Addgene catalogue record and pLannotate feature annotations shown in this document.]
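Description:
Perox-mTurq2-Apollo-NADP+ is a mammalian expression plasmid built on the pcDNA3.1(+) backbone that encodes a genetically encoded NADP+ sensor directed to the peroxisome. It is maintained in E. coli at high copy through a ColE1/pUC-type origin and selected with ampicillin via the β-lactamase gene. An f1 origin is also present. For selection in mammalian cells, an SV40 early promoter drives a neomycin phosphotransferase gene terminated by an SV40 polyadenylation signal, allowing G418 selection. Short annotated fragments (bom, a truncated HIV-1 LTR match, ble, lacI and lac promoter/operator elements) appear to be backbone remnants or partial matches rather than functional parts of the design.

The payload is human glucose-6-phosphate dehydrogenase (G6PD) carrying the substitutions S40A, R72Q, H201N and K205T, fused at its C terminus to the cyan fluorescent protein mTurquoise2, which is followed by a C-terminal -SKL tripeptide, a type 1 peroxisomal targeting signal. The catalogue entry lists T7 as the promoter, and a T7 promoter does sit just upstream of the coding region. However, the feature table shows the CMV immediate-early enhancer and promoter further upstream, which is the element that would drive transcription in mammalian cells, with the bovine growth hormone poly(A) signal ending the transcript. The record does not explain the role of the individual mutations or the sensor's readout mechanism. The construct is intended for imaging NADP+/NADPH status specifically within peroxisomes, and the associated work applied organelle-targeted Apollo-NADP+ sensors to follow NADPH generation in pancreatic beta cells.
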