Features (pLannotate 1.2.2; 21 found; start..end, strand, type, name):
     39..91      -  misc_feature   bom (fragment): basis of mobility region from pBR322
    246..625     +  enhancer       CMV enhancer: human cytomegalovirus immediate early enhancer
    626..829     +  promoter       CMV promoter: human cytomegalovirus (CMV) immediate early promoter
    825..858     +  LTR            5' LTR (truncated) (fragment): truncated 5' long terminal repeat (LTR) from HIV-1
    874..892     +  promoter       T7 promoter: promoter for bacteriophage T7 RNA polymerase
    975..2519    +  CDS            G6PD: G6PD_HUMAN - Experimental evidence at protein level: Swiss-Prot protein existence level 1. Catalyzes the rate-limiting step of the oxidative pentose- phosphate pathway, which represents a route for the dissimilation of carbohydrates besides glycolysis. The main function of this enzyme is to provide reducing power (NADPH) and pentose phosphates for fatty acid and nucleic acid synthesis. From Homo sapiens (Human).
   2535..3251    +  CDS            mTurquoise2: mTurquoise2 is a basic (constitutively fluorescent) cyan fluorescent protein published in 2012, derived from Aequorea victoria. It is reported to be a rapidly-maturing monomer with very low acid sensitivity.
   3316..3540    +  polyA_signal   bGH poly(A) signal: bovine growth hormone polyadenylation signal
   3544..3565    +  promoter       SV40 promoter (fragment): SV40 enhancer and early promoter
   3586..4014    +  rep_origin     f1 ori (sequence partly withheld): f1 bacteriophage origin of replication; arrow indicates direction of (+) strand synthesis
   4028..4357    +  promoter       SV40 promoter: SV40 enhancer and early promoter
   4424..5215    +  CDS            neo: KKA2_KLEPN - Also known as kan, nptII. Experimental evidence at protein level: Swiss-Prot protein existence level 1. Resistance to kanamycin, neomycin, paromomycin, ribostamycin, butirosin and gentamicin B. From Klebsiella pneumoniae.
   5239..5397    +  CDS            ble (fragment): BLE_KLEPN - Experimental evidence at protein level: Swiss-Prot protein existence level 1. Binding protein with a strong affinity to the bleomycin family of antibiotics. Binds to CL990; an antimitotic-antibiotic compound. From Klebsiella pneumoniae.
   5392..5513    +  polyA_signal   SV40 poly(A) signal: SV40 polyadenylation signal
   5586..5602    -  protein_bind   lac operator: The lac repressor binds to the lac operator to inhibit transcription in E. coli. This inhibition can be relieved by adding lactose or isopropyl-β-D-thiogalactopyranoside (IPTG). lac repressor encoded by lacI
   5610..5640    -  promoter       lac promoter: promoter for the E. coli lac operon
   5655..5676    -  protein_bind   CAP binding site: CAP binding activates transcription in the presence of cAMP. E. coli catabolite activator protein
   5689..5781    -  CDS            lacI (fragment): lac repressor; lacI; The lac repressor binds to the lac operator to inhibit transcription in E. coli. This inhibition can be relieved by adding lactose or isopropyl-β-D-thiogalactopyranoside (IPTG).
   5964..6552    -  rep_origin     ori: high-copy-number ColE1/pMB1/pBR322/pUC origin of replication
   6723..7583    -  CDS            AmpR: β-lactamase; bla; confers resistance to ampicillin, carbenicillin, and related antibiotics
   7584..7688    -  promoter       AmpR promoter: bla
>Addgene plasmid #193304 | Perox-mTurq2-Apollo-NADP+ | addgene full sequence | sequence record 380466 | Addgene NGS Result
CACCTGACGTCGACGGATCGGGAGATCTCCCGATCCCCTATGGTGCACTCTCAGTACAATCTGCTCTGAT
GCCGCATAGTTAAGCCAGTATCTGCTCCCTGCTTGTGTGTTGGAGGTCGCTGAGTAGTGCGCGAGCAAAA
TTTAAGCTACAACAAGGCAAGGCTTGACCGACAATTGCATGAAGAATCTGCTTAGGGTTAGGCGTTTTGC
GCTGCTTCGCGATGTACGGGCCAGATATACGCGTTGACATTGATTATTGACTAGTTATTAATAGTAATCA
ATTACGGGGTCATTAGTTCATAGCCCATATATGGAGTTCCGCGTTACATAACTTACGGTAAATGGCCCGC
CTGGCTGACCGCCCAACGACCCCCGCCCATTGACGTCAATAATGACGTATGTTCCCATAGTAACGCCAAT
AGGGACTTTCCATTGACGTCAATGGGTGGAGTATTTACGGTAAACTGCCCACTTGGCAGTACATCAAGTG
TATCATATGCCAAGTACGCCCCCTATTGACGTCAATGACGGTAAATGGCCCGCCTGGCATTATGCCCAGT
ACATGACCTTATGGGACTTTCCTACTTGGCAGTACATCTACGTATTAGTCATCGCTATTACCATGGTGAT
GCGGTTTTGGCAGTACATCAATGGGCGTGGATAGCGGTTTGACTCACGGGGATTTCCAAGTCTCCACCCC
ATTGACGTCAATGGGAGTTTGTTTTGGCACCAAAATCAACGGGACTTTCCAAAATGTCGTAACAACTCCG
CCCCATTGACGCAAATGGGCGGTAGGCGTGTACGGTGGGAGGTCTATATAAGCAGAGCTCTCTGGCTAAC
TAGAGAACCCACTGCTTACTGGCTTATCGAAATTAATACGACTCACTATAGGGAGACCCAAGCTGGCTAG
CGTTTAAACTTAAGCTTGGTACCGAGCTCGGATCCACTAGTCCAGTGTGGTGGAATTCGCCACCATGGCA
GAGCAGGTGGCCCTGAGCCGGACCCAGGTGTGCGGGATCCTGCGGGAAGAGCTTTTCCAGGGCGATGCCT
TCCATCAGTCGGATACACACATATTCATCATCATGGGTGCAGCGGGTGACCTGGCCAAGAAGAAGATCTA
CCCCACCATCTGGTGGCTGTTCCGGGATGGCCTTCTGCCCGAAAACACCTTCATCGTGGGCTATGCTCAG
TCCCGCCTCACAGTGGCTGACATCCGCAAACAGAGTGAGCCCTTCTTCAAGGCCACCCCAGAGGAGAAGC
TCAAGCTGGAGGACTTCTTTGCCCGCAACTCCTATGTGGCTGGCCAGTACGATGATGCAGCCTCCTACCA
GCGCCTCAACAGCCACATGAATGCCCTCCACCTGGGGTCACAGGCCAACCGCCTCTTCTACCTGGCCTTG
CCCCCGACCGTCTACGAGGCCGTCACCAAGAACATTCACGAGTCCTGCATGAGCCAGATAGGCTGGAACC
GCATCATCGTGGAGAAGCCCTTCGGGAGGGACCTGCAGAGCTCTGACCGGCTGTCCAACCACATCTCCTC
CCTGTTCCGTGAGGACCAGATCTACCGCATCGACAACTACCTGGGCACGGAGATGGTGCAGAACCTCATG
GTGCTGAGATTTGCCAACAGGATCTTCGGCCCCATCTGGAACCGGGACAACATCGCCTGCGTTATCCTCA
CCTTCAAGGAGCCCTTTGGCACTGAGGGTCGCGGGGGCTATTTCGATGAATTTGGGATCATCCGGGACGT
GATGCAGAACCACCTACTGCAGATGCTGTGTCTGGTGGCCATGGAGAAGCCCGCCTCCACCAACTCAGAT
GACGTCCGTGATGAGAAGGTCAAGGTGTTGAAATGCATCTCAGAGGTGCAGGCCAACAATGTGGTCCTGG
GCCAGTACGTGGGGAACCCCGATGGAGAGGGCGAGGCCACCAAAGGGTACCTGGACGACCCCACGGTGCC
CCGCGGGTCCACCACCGCCACTTTTGCAGCCGTCGTCCTCTATGTGGAGAATGAGAGGTGGGATGGGGTG
CCCTTCATCCTGCGCTGCGGCAAGGCCCTGAACGAGCGCAAGGCCGAGGTGAGGCTGCAGTTCCATGATG
TGGCCGGCGACATCTTCCACCAGCAGTGCAAGCGCAACGAGCTGGTGATCCGCGTGCAGCCCAACGAGGC
CGTGTACACCAAGATGATGACCAAGAAGCCGGGCATGTTCTTCAACCCCGAGGAGTCGGAGCTGGACCTG
ACCTACGGCAACAGATACAAGAACGTGAAGCTCCCTGACGCCTATGAGCGCCTCATCCTGGACGTCTTCT
GCGGGAGCCAGATGCACTTCGTGCGCAGCGACGAGCTCCGTGAGGCCTGGCGTATTTTCACCCCACTGCT
GCACCAGATTGAGCTGGAGAAGCCCAAGCCCATCCCCTATATTTATGGCAGCCGAGGCCCCACGGAGGCA
GACGAGCTGATGAAGAGAGTGGGTTTCCAGTATGAGGGCACCTACAAGTGGGTGAACCCCCACAAGCTCA
GACCGGTCGCCACCATGGTGAGCAAGGGCGAGGAGCTGTTCACCGGGGTGGTGCCCATCCTGGTCGAGCT
GGACGGCGACGTAAACGGCCACAAGTTCAGCGTGTCCGGCGAGGGCGAGGGCGATGCCACCTACGGCAAG
CTGACCCTGAAGTTCATCTGCACCACCGGCAAGCTGCCCGTGCCCTGGCCCACCCTCGTGACCACCCTGT
CCTGGGGCGTGCAGTGCTTCGCCCGCTACCCCGACCACATGAAGCAGCACGACTTCTTCAAGTCCGCCAT
GCCCGAAGGCTACGTCCAGGAGCGCACCATCTTCTTCAAGGACGACGGCAACTACAAGACCCGCGCCGAG
GTGAAGTTCGAGGGCGACACCCTGGTGAACCGCATCGAGCTGAAGGGCATCGACTTCAAGGAGGACGGCA
ACATCCTGGGGCACAAGCTGGAGTACAACTACTTTAGCGACAACGTCTATATCACCGCCGACAAGCAGAA
GAACGGCATCAAGGCCAACTTCAAGATCCGCCACAACATCGAGGACGGCGGCGTGCAGCTCGCCGACCAC
TACCAGCAGAACACCCCCATCGGCGACGGCCCCGTGCTGCTGCCCGACAACCACTACCTGAGCACCCAGT
CCAAGCTGAGCAAAGACCCCAACGAGAAGCGCGATCACATGGTCCTGCTGGAGTTCGTGACCGCCGCCGG
GATCACTCTCGGCATGGACGAGCTGTACAAGCGCCGCCGCAGCAAGTTATAACTCGAGTCTAGAGGGCCC
GTTTAAACCCGCTGATCAGCCTCGACTGTGCCTTCTAGTTGCCAGCCATCTGTTGTTTGCCCCTCCCCCG
TGCCTTCCTTGACCCTGGAAGGTGCCACTCCCACTGTCCTTTCCTAATAAAATGAGGAAATTGCATCGCA
TTGTCTGAGTAGGTGTCATTCTATTCTGGGGGGTGGGGTGGGGCAGGACAGCAAGGGGGAGGATTGGGAA
GACAATAGCAGGCATGCTGGGGATGCGGTGGGCTCTATGGCTTCTGAGGCGGAAAGAACCAGCTGGGGCT
CTAGGGGGTATCCCC
[124 nt withheld, positions 3586-3709]
C
[91 nt withheld, positions 3711-3801]
A
[49 nt withheld, positions 3803-3851]
CCTTTGACGTTGGAGTCCACGTTCTTT
[37 nt withheld, positions 3879-3915]
ACCCTATCTCGGTCTATTCTTTTGATTTATAAGGGATTTTGCCGATTTCGGCCTATTGGTTAAAAAATGA
GCTGATTTAACAAAAATTTAACGCGAATTAATTCTGTGGAATGTGTGTCAGTTAGGGTGTGGAAAGTCCC
CAGGCTCCCCAGCAGGCAGAAGTATGCAAAGCATGCATCTCAATTAGTCAGCAACCAGGTGTGGAAAGTC
CCCAGGCTCCCCAGCAGGCAGAAGTATGCAAAGCATGCATCTCAATTAGTCAGCAACCATAGTCCCGCCC
CTAACTCCGCCCATCCCGCCCCTAACTCCGCCCAGTTCCGCCCATTCTCCGCCCCATGGCTGACTAATTT
TTTTTATTTATGCAGAGGCCGAGGCCGCCTCTGCCTCTGAGCTATTCCAGAAGTAGTGAGGAGGCTTTTT
TGGAGGCCTAGGCTTTTGCAAAAAGCTCCCGGGAGCTTGTATATCCATTTTCGGATCTGATCAAGAGACA
GGATGAGGATCGTTTCGCATGATTGAACAAGATGGATTGCACGCAGGTTCTCCGGCCGCTTGGGTGGAGA
GGCTATTCGGCTATGACTGGGCACAACAGACAATCGGCTGCTCTGATGCCGCCGTGTTCCGGCTGTCAGC
GCAGGGGCGCCCGGTTCTTTTTGTCAAGACCGACCTGTCCGGTGCCCTGAATGAACTGCAGGACGAGGCA
GCGCGGCTATCGTGGCTGGCCACGACGGGCGTTCCTTGCGCAGCTGTGCTCGACGTTGTCACTGAAGCGG
GAAGGGACTGGCTGCTATTGGGCGAAGTGCCGGGGCAGGATCTCCTGTCATCTCACCTTGCTCCTGCCGA
GAAAGTATCCATCATGGCTGATGCAATGCGGCGGCTGCATACGCTTGATCCGGCTACCTGCCCATTCGAC
CACCAAGCGAAACATCGCATCGAGCGAGCACGTACTCGGATGGAAGCCGGTCTTGTCGATCAGGATGATC
TGGACGAAGAGCATCAGGGGCTCGCGCCAGCCGAACTGTTCGCCAGGCTCAAGGCGCGCATGCCCGACGG
CGAGGATCTCGTCGTGACCCATGGCGATGCCTGCTTGCCGAATATCATGGTGGAAAATGGCCGCTTTTCT
GGATTCATCGACTGTGGCCGGCTGGGTGTGGCGGACCGCTATCAGGACATAGCGTTGGCTACCCGTGATA
TTGCTGAAGAGCTTGGCGGCGAATGGGCTGACCGCTTCCTCGTGCTTTACGGTATCGCCGCTCCCGATTC
GCAGCGCATCGCCTTCTATCGCCTTCTTGACGAGTTCTTCTGAGCGGGACTCTGGGGTTCGAAATGACCG
ACCAAGCGACGCCCAACCTGCCATCACGAGATTTCGATTCCACCGCCGCCTTCTATGAAAGGTTGGGCTT
CGGAATCGTTTTCCGGGACGCCGGCTGGATGATCCTCCAGCGCGGGGATCTCATGCTGGAGTTCTTCGCC
CACCCCAACTTGTTTATTGCAGCTTATAATGGTTACAAATAAAGCAATAGCATCACAAATTTCACAAATA
AAGCATTTTTTTCACTGCATTCTAGTTGTGGTTTGTCCAAACTCATCAATGTATCTTATCATGTCTGTAT
ACCGTCGACCTCTAGCTAGAGCTTGGCGTAATCATGGTCATAGCTGTTTCCTGTGTGAAATTGTTATCCG
CTCACAATTCCACACAACATACGAGCCGGAAGCATAAAGTGTAAAGCCTGGGGTGCCTAATGAGTGAGCT
AACTCACATTAATTGCGTTGCGCTCACTGCCCGCTTTCCAGTCGGGAAACCTGTCGTGCCAGCTGCATTA
ATGAATCGGCCAACGCGCGGGGAGAGGCGGTTTGCGTATTGGGCGCTCTTCCGCTTCCTCGCTCACTGAC
TCGCTGCGCTCGGTCGTTCGGCTGCGGCGAGCGGTATCAGCTCACTCAAAGGCGGTAATACGGTTATCCA
CAGAATCAGGGGATAACGCAGGAAAGAACATGTGAGCAAAAGGCCAGCAAAAGGCCAGGAACCGTAAAAA
GGCCGCGTTGCTGGCGTTTTTCCATAGGCTCCGCCCCCCTGACGAGCATCACAAAAATCGACGCTCAAGT
CAGAGGTGGCGAAACCCGACAGGACTATAAAGATACCAGGCGTTTCCCCCTGGAAGCTCCCTCGTGCGCT
CTCCTGTTCCGACCCTGCCGCTTACCGGATACCTGTCCGCCTTTCTCCCTTCGGGAAGCGTGGCGCTTTC
TCATAGCTCACGCTGTAGGTATCTCAGTTCGGTGTAGGTCGTTCGCTCCAAGCTGGGCTGTGTGCACGAA
CCCCCCGTTCAGCCCGACCGCTGCGCCTTATCCGGTAACTATCGTCTTGAGTCCAACCCGGTAAGACACG
ACTTATCGCCACTGGCAGCAGCCACTGGTAACAGGATTAGCAGAGCGAGGTATGTAGGCGGTGCTACAGA
GTTCTTGAAGTGGTGGCCTAACTACGGCTACACTAGAAGAACAGTATTTGGTATCTGCGCTCTGCTGAAG
CCAGTTACCTTCGGAAAAAGAGTTGGTAGCTCTTGATCCGGCAAACAAACCACCGCTGGTAGCGGTGGTT
TTTTTGTTTGCAAGCAGCAGATTACGCGCAGAAAAAAAGGATCTCAAGAAGATCCTTTGATCTTTTCTAC
GGGGTCTGACGCTCAGTGGAACGAAAACTCACGTTAAGGGATTTTGGTCATGAGATTATCAAAAAGGATC
TTCACCTAGATCCTTTTAAATTAAAAATGAAGTTTTAAATCAATCTAAAGTATATATGAGTAAACTTGGT
CTGACAGTTACCAATGCTTAATCAGTGAGGCACCTATCTCAGCGATCTGTCTATTTCGTTCATCCATAGT
TGCCTGACTCCCCGTCGTGTAGATAACTACGATACGGGAGGGCTTACCATCTGGCCCCAGTGCTGCAATG
ATACCGCGAGACCCACGCTCACCGGCTCCAGATTTATCAGCAATAAACCAGCCAGCCGGAAGGGCCGAGC
GCAGAAGTGGTCCTGCAACTTTATCCGCCTCCATCCAGTCTATTAATTGTTGCCGGGAAGCTAGAGTAAG
TAGTTCGCCAGTTAATAGTTTGCGCAACGTTGTTGCCATTGCTACAGGCATCGTGGTGTCACGCTCGTCG
TTTGGTATGGCTTCATTCAGCTCCGGTTCCCAACGATCAAGGCGAGTTACATGATCCCCCATGTTGTGCA
AAAAAGCGGTTAGCTCCTTCGGTCCTCCGATCGTTGTCAGAAGTAAGTTGGCCGCAGTGTTATCACTCAT
GGTTATGGCAGCACTGCATAATTCTCTTACTGTCATGCCATCCGTAAGATGCTTTTCTGTGACTGGTGAG
TACTCAACCAAGTCATTCTGAGAATAGTGTATGCGGCGACCGAGTTGCTCTTGCCCGGCGTCAATACGGG
ATAATACCGCGCCACATAGCAGAACTTTAAAAGTGCTCATCATTGGAAAACGTTCTTCGGGGCGAAAACT
CTCAAGGATCTTACCGCTGTTGAGATCCAGTTCGATGTAACCCACTCGTGCACCCAACTGATCTTCAGCA
TCTTTTACTTTCACCAGCGTTTCTGGGTGAGCAAAAACAGGAAGGCAAAATGCCGCAAAAAAGGGAATAA
GGGCGACACGGAAATGTTGAATACTCATACTCTTCCTTTTTCAATATTATTGAAGCATTTATCAGGGTTA
TTGTCTCATGAGCGGATACATATTTGAATGTATTTAGAAAAATAAACAAATAGGGGTTCCGCGCACATTT
CCCCGAAAAGTGC
